LOCUS       Exported 6346 bp ds-DNA circular SYN 13-MAY-2021
DEFINITION  Yeast Expression plasmid for SARS-CoV-2 3'-to-5' exonuclease.
ACCESSION   .
VERSION     .
KEYWORDS    pGBW-m4046224
SOURCE      synthetic DNA construct
  ORGANISM  synthetic DNA construct
REFERENCE   1 (bases 1 to 6346)
  TITLE     SARS-CoV-2 protein Yeast expression constructs, tagged, for protein
            expression and/or purification
REFERENCE   2 (bases 1 to 6346)
  AUTHORS   .
  TITLE     Direct Submission
  JOURNAL   Exported May 13, 2021 from SnapGene Server 1.1.58
            http://www.snapgene.com
FEATURES             Location/Qualifiers
     source          1..6346
                     /organism="synthetic DNA construct"
                     /mol_type="other DNA"
     promoter        10..417
                     /gene="S. cerevisiae TEF1"
                     /label=TEF1 promoter
                     /note="promoter for EF-1-alpha"
     CDS             2015..2032
                     /codon_start=1
                     /product="thrombin recognition and cleavage site"
                     /label=thrombin site
                     /translation="LVPRGS"
     CDS             2033..2056
                     /codon_start=1
                     /product="peptide that binds Strep-Tactin(R), an engineered
                     form of streptavidin"
                     /label=Strep-Tag II
                     /translation="WSHPQFEK"
     primer_bind     complement(2101..2119)
                     /label=CYC1
                     /note="CYC1 transcription termination signal, reverse
                     primer"
     CDS             2470..3273
                     /codon_start=1
                     /gene="S. cerevisiae URA3"
                     /product="orotidine-5'-phosphate decarboxylase, required
                     for uracil biosynthesis"
                     /label=URA3
                     /note="yeast auxotrophic marker, counterselectable with
                     5-fluoroorotic acid (5-FOA)"
                     /translation="MSKATYKERAATHPSPVAAKLFNIMHEKQTNLCASLDVRTTKELL
                     ELVEALGPKICLLKTHVDILTDFSMEGTVKPLKALSAKYNFLLFEDRKFADIGNTVKLQ
                     YSAGVYRIAEWADITNAHGVVGPGIVSGLKQAAEEVTKEPRGLLMLAELSCKGSLSTGE
                     YTKGTVDIAKSDKDFVIGFIAQRDMGGRDEGYDWLIMTPGVGLDDKGDALGQQYRTVDD
                     VVSTGSDIIIVGRGLFAKGRDAKVEGERYRKAGWEAYLRRCGQQN"
     rep_origin      3356..4338
                     /label=2u ori
                     /note="yeast 2u plasmid origin of replication"
     terminator      4416..4445
                     /label=T3Te terminator
                     /note="phage T3 early transcription terminator"
     rep_origin      4467..5054
                     /direction=RIGHT
                     /label=ori
                     /note="high-copy-number ColE1/pMB1/pBR322/pUC origin of
                     replication"
     terminator      5066..5093
                     /label=T7Te terminator
                     /note="phage T7 early transcription terminator"
     CDS             complement(5117..5308)
                     /codon_start=1
                     /gene="rop"
                     /product="Rop protein, which maintains plasmids at low copy
                     number"
                     /label=rop
                     /translation="MTKQEKTALNMARFIRSQTLTLLEKLNELDADEQADICESLHDHA
                     DELYRSCLARFGDDGENL"
     CDS             complement(5309..6169)
                     /codon_start=1
                     /gene="bla"
                     /product="beta-lactamase"
                     /label=AmpR
                     /note="confers resistance to ampicillin, carbenicillin, and
                     related antibiotics"
                     /translation="MSIQHFRVALIPFFAAFCLPVFAHPETLVKVKDAEDQLGARVGYI
                     ELDLNSGKILESLRPEERFPMMSTFKVLLCGAVLSRIDAGQEQLGRRIHYSQNDLVEYS
                     PVTEKHLTDGMTVRELCSAAITMSDNTAANLLLATIGGPKELTAFLHNMGDHVTRLDRW
                     EPELNEAIPNDERDTTMPVAMATTLRKLLTGELLTLASRQQLIDWMEADKVAGSLLRSA
                     LPAGWFIADKSGAGERGSRGIIAALGPDGKPSRIVVIYTTGSQATMDERNRQIAEIGAS
                     LIKHW"
     primer_bind     5932..5951
                     /label=Amp-R
                     /note="Ampicillin resistance gene, reverse primer"
     promoter        complement(6170..6272)
                     /label=cat promoter
                     /note="promoter of the E. coli cat gene encoding
                     chloramphenicol acetyltransferase"
     terminator      6273..6304
                     /label=tonB terminator
                     /note="bidirectional E. coli tonB-P14 transcription
                     terminator"
ORIGIN
        1 gcggccgccc cacacaccat agcttcaaaa tgtttctact ccttttttac tcttccagat
       61 tttctcggac tccgcgcatc gccgtaccac ttcaaaacac ccaagcacag catactaaat
      121 ttcccctctt tcttcctcta gggtgtcgtt aattacccgt actaaaggtt tggaaaagaa
      181 aaaagagacc gcctcgtttc tttttcttcg tcgaaaaagg caataaaaat ttttatcacg
      241 tttctttttc ttgaaaattt ttttttttga tttttttctc tttcgatgac ctcccattga
      301 tatttaagtt aataaacggt cttcaatttc tcaagtttca gtttcatttt tcttgttcta
      361 ttacaacttt ttttacttct tgctcattag aaagaaagca tagcaatcta atctaagttt
      421 taattacaaa atggccgaga atgtcacagg cctattcaag gattgctcga aagtgatcac
      481 cggtttacac cctacgcagg ctccaactca tttgtccgtt gacaccaagt ttaagactga
      541 aggattgtgt gttgacatac caggtattcc caaagatatg acttaccgta ggctgatttc
      601 tatgatgggt ttcaagatga actatcaagt taacggttac ccaaatatgt ttatcaccag
      661 agaagaagct attagacacg tacgtgcatg gatcggtttc gatgtcgaag gttgtcatgc
      721 tactagagaa gcggtcggta caaacttgcc attacaactt ggcttttcaa ccggtgttaa
      781 tttggttgct gttcctacag ggtatgtcga cactccaaac aacacggatt tctctcgagt
      841 gtccgccaag ccaccacctg gtgatcaatt caaacacttg atcccgctca tgtacaaggg
      901 tttgccttgg aacgttgtca gaattaaaat agtacaaatg ttatctgata ctttgaagaa
      961 tctgagtgac agagttgtct tcgtcctttg ggctcacggt tttgagctaa ccagcatgaa
     1021 gtactttgtg aagattggac cagaacggac ttgttgcttg tgtgacagaa gagccacttg
     1081 tttctccacc gctagcgata catatgcatg ttggcatcat tctattggtt tcgactacgt
     1141 ttacaacccc tttatgatcg acgttcaaca gtggggtttc accggtaatt tgcaatcgaa
     1201 ccacgacttg tattgtcaag ttcacggcaa tgctcacgtg gcttcatgcg atgctattat
     1261 gacaaggtgt ttagccgtcc atgaatgttt cgttaaaaga gtagactgga ctatcgaata
     1321 cccaattatc ggtgatgaac tcaagattaa cgctgcctgt agaaaggtcc aacatatggt
     1381 tgtaaaggca gctctattag ctgacaaatt tccagttttg cacgatatag ggaatccaaa
     1441 ggccataaag tgtgttccac aagctgacgt cgaatggaaa ttctacgatg cgcaaccctg
     1501 ctctgataaa gcttataaga tcgaggaatt gttttactct tacgctaccc actccgataa
     1561 gttcactgac ggtgtgtgtc ttttctggaa ctgcaatgtt gatagatatc cagcaaactc
     1621 catcgtttgt agattcgaca cgcgagtctt gagcaacttg aacttaccag gttgtgatgg
     1681 tggttccttg tacgtcaata aacatgcatt tcacactccc gctttcgaca agtctgcttt
     1741 tgttaattta aagcaattgc cttttttcta ttactctgat agtccatgcg aatctcatgg
     1801 taagcaagtc gtttccgaca ttgattacgt accactgaag tcagccacct gtataacaag
     1861 atgtaacctt ggaggtgctg tctgccgcca ccatgctaac gagtacagac tatacttgga
     1921 tgcctataac atgatgattt cagccggttt ctctttatgg gtttacaagc agtttgacac
     1981 ttacaacttg tggaacacct tcacgcgttt gcaactcgtg ccgagaggtt cttggagcca
     2041 tccgcagttt gaaaaataaa caggcccctt ttcctttgtc gatatcatgt aattagttat
     2101 gtcacgctta cattcacgcc ctcctcccac atccgctcta accgaaaagg aaggagttag
     2161 acaacctgaa gtctaggtcc ctatttattt tttttaatag ttatgttagt attaagaacg
     2221 ttatttatat ttcaaatttt tctttttttt ctgtacaaag cggccgccga accactagtg
     2281 cactgcagta cacggtttcc ttgaaatttt tttgattcgg taatctccga acagaaggaa
     2341 gaacgaagga aggagcacag acttagattg gtatatatac gcatatgtag tgttgaagaa
     2401 acatgaaatt gcccagtatt cttaacccaa ctgcacagaa caaaaacgtg caggaaacga
     2461 agataaatca tgtcgaaagc tacatataag gaacgtgctg ctactcatcc tagtcctgtt
     2521 gctgccaagc tatttaatat catgcacgaa aagcaaacaa acttgtgtgc ttcattggat
     2581 gttcgtacca ccaaggaatt actggagtta gttgaagcat taggtcccaa aatttgttta
     2641 ctaaaaacac atgtggatat cttgactgat ttttccatgg agggcacagt taagccgcta
     2701 aaggcattat ccgccaagta caatttttta ctcttcgagg acagaaaatt tgctgacatt
     2761 ggtaatacag tcaaattgca gtactctgcg ggtgtataca gaatagcaga atgggcagac
     2821 attacgaatg cacacggtgt ggtgggccca ggtattgtta gcggtttgaa gcaggcggca
     2881 gaagaagtaa caaaggaacc tagaggcctt ttgatgttag cagaattgtc atgcaagggc
     2941 tccctatcta ctggagaata tactaagggt actgttgaca ttgcgaagag cgacaaagat
     3001 tttgttatcg gctttattgc tcaaagagac atgggtggaa gagatgaagg ttacgattgg
     3061 ttgattatga cacccggtgt gggtttagat gacaagggag atgcattggg tcaacagtat
     3121 agaaccgtgg atgatgtggt ttctacagga tctgacatta ttattgttgg aagaggacta
     3181 tttgcaaagg gaagggatgc taaggtagag ggtgaacgtt acagaaaagc aggctgggaa
     3241 gcatatttga gaagatgcgg ccagcaaaac taaaaaactg tattataagt aaatgcatgt
     3301 atactaaact cacaaattag agcttcaatt taattatatc agttattacc cgagtaacga
     3361 agcatctgtg cttcattttg tagaacaaaa atgcaacgcg agagcgctaa tttttcaaac
     3421 aaagaatctg agctgcattt ttacagaaca gaaatgcaac gcgaaagcgc tattttacca
     3481 acgaagaatc tgtgcttcat ttttgtaaaa caaaaatgca acgcgagagc gctaattttt
     3541 caaacaaaga atctgagctg catttttaca gaacagaaat gcaacgcgag agcgctattt
     3601 taccaacaaa gaatctatac ttcttttttg ttctacaaaa atgcatcccg agagcgctat
     3661 ttttctaaca aagcatctta gattactttt tttctccttt gtgcgctcta taatgcagtc
     3721 tcttgataac tttttgcact gtaggtccgt taaggttaga agaaggctac tttggtgtct
     3781 attttctctt ccataaaaaa agcctgactc cacttcccgc gtttactgat tactagcgaa
     3841 gctgcgggtg cattttttca agataaaggc atccccgatt atattctata ccgatgtgga
     3901 ttgcgcatac tttgtgaaca gaaagtgata gcgttgatga ttcttcattg gtcagaaaat
     3961 tatgaacggt ttcttctatt ttgtctctat atactacgta taggaaatgt ttacattttc
     4021 gtattgtttt cgattcactc tatgaatagt tcttactaca atttttttgt ctaaagagta
     4081 atactagaga taaacataaa aaatgtagag gtcgagttta gatgcaagtt caaggagcga
     4141 aaggtggatg ggtaggttat atagggatat agcacagaga tatatagcaa agagatactt
     4201 ttgagcaatg tttgtggaag cggtattcgc aatattttag tagctcgtta cagtccggtg
     4261 cgtttttggt tttttgaaag tgcgtcatca gagcgctttt ggttttcaaa agcgctctga
     4321 agttcctata ctttctagct agagaatagg aacttcccga gcggccgcgt gttacaagct
     4381 tgactccagc gtaactggac tgcaatcaac tcactggctc accttcacgg gtgggccttt
     4441 cttcggtaga aaatcaaagg atcttcttga gatccttttt ttctgcgcgt aatctgctgc
     4501 ttgcaaacaa aaaaaccacc gctaccagcg gtggtttgtt tgccggatca agagctacca
     4561 actctttttc cgaggtaact ggcttcagca gagcgcagat accaaatact gttcttctag
     4621 tgtagccgta gttaggccac cacttcaaga actctgtagc accgcctaca tacctcgctc
     4681 tgctaatcct gttaccagtg gctgctgcca gtggcgataa gtcgtgtctt accgggttgg
     4741 actcaagacg atagttaccg gataaggcgc agcggtcggg ctgaacgggg ggttcgtgca
     4801 cacagcccag cttggagcga acgacctaca ccgaactgag atacctacag cgtgagctat
     4861 gagaaagcgc cacgcttccc gaagggagaa aggcggacag gtatccggta agcggcaggg
     4921 tcggaacagg agagcgcacg agggagcttc caggggtaaa cgcctggtat ctttatagtc
     4981 ctgtcgggtt tcgccacctc tgacttgagc atcgattttt gtgatgctcg tcaggggggc
     5041 ggagcctatg gaaaaacgcc agcaacgcag aaaggcccac ccgaaggtga gccaggtgat
     5101 tacatttggg ccctcatcag aggttttcac cgtcatcacc gaaacgcgcg aggcagctgc
     5161 ggtaaagctc atcagcgtgg tcgtgaagcg attcacagat gtctgcctgt tcatccgcgt
     5221 ccagctcgtt gagtttctcc agaagcgtta atgtctggct tctgataaag cgggccatgt
     5281 taagggcggt tttttcctgt ttggtcactt accaatgctt aatcagtgag gcacctatct
     5341 cagcgatctg tctatttcgt tcatccatag ttgcctgact ccccgtcgtg tagataacta
     5401 cgatgcggga gggcttacca tctggcccca gtgctgcaat gataccgcga gacccacgct
     5461 caccggctcc agatttatca gcaataaacc agccagccgg gagggccgag cgcagaagtg
     5521 atcctgcaac tttatccgcc tccatccagt ctattaattg ttgccgggaa gctagagtaa
     5581 gtagttcgcc agttaatagt ttgcgcaacg ttgttgccat tgctacaggc atcgtggtgt
     5641 cacgctcgtc gtttggtatg gcttcattca gctccggttc ccaacgatca aggcgagtta
     5701 catgatcccc catgttgtgc aaaaaagcgg ttagctcctt cggtcctccg atcgttgcca
     5761 gaagtaagtt ggccgcagtg ttatcactca tggttatggc agcactgcat aattctctta
     5821 ctgtcatgcc atccgtgaga tgcttttctg tgactggtga gtactcaacc aagtcattct
     5881 gagaatagtg tatgcggcga ccgagttgct cttgcccggc gtcaatacgg gataataccg
     5941 cgccacatag cagaacttta aaagtgctca tcattggaaa acgttcttcg gggcgtaaac
     6001 tctcaaggat cttaccgctg ttgagatcca gttcgatgta acccactcgt gcacccaact
     6061 gatcttcagc atcttttact ttcaccagcg tttctgggtg agcaaaaaca ggaaggcaaa
     6121 atgccgcaaa aaagggaata agggcgacac ggaaatgttg aatactcatt ttagcttcct
     6181 tagctcctga aaatctcgat aactcaaaaa atacgcccgg tagtgatctt atttcattat
     6241 ggtgaaagtt ggaacctctt acgtgccgat caagtcaaaa gcctccggtc ggaggctttt
     6301 gactttctgc tatggaggtc aggtatgatt taaatggtca gttaga
//
