>Addgene plasmid #149107 | pGBW-m4046224 | addgene full sequence | sequence record 298126 | Ginkgo NGS Result
GCGGCCGCCCCACACACCATAGCTTCAAAATGTTTCTACTCCTTTTTTACTCTTCCAGATTTTCTCGGAC
TCCGCGCATCGCCGTACCACTTCAAAACACCCAAGCACAGCATACTAAATTTCCCCTCTTTCTTCCTCTA
GGGTGTCGTTAATTACCCGTACTAAAGGTTTGGAAAAGAAAAAAGAGACCGCCTCGTTTCTTTTTCTTCG
TCGAAAAAGGCAATAAAAATTTTTATCACGTTTCTTTTTCTTGAAAATTTTTTTTTTTNGATTTTTTTCT
CTTTCGATGACCTCCCATTGATATTTAAGTTAATAAACGGTCTTCAATTTCTCAAGTTTCAGTTTCATTT
TTCTTGTTCTATTACAACTTTTTTTACTTCTTGCTCATTAGAAAGAAAGCATAGCAATCTAATCTAAGTT
TTAATTACAAAATGGCCGAGAATGTCACAGGCCTATTCAAGGATTGCTCGAAAGTGATCACCGGTTTACA
CCCTACGCAGGCTCCAACTCATTTGTCCGTTGACACCAAGTTTAAGACTGAAGGATTGTGTGTTGACATA
CCAGGTATTCCCAAAGATATGACTTACCGTAGGCTGATTTCTATGATGGGTTTCAAGATGAACTATCAAG
TTAACGGTTACCCAAATATGTTTATCACCAGAGAAGAAGCTATTAGACACGTACGTGCATGGATCGGTTT
CGATGTCGAAGGTTGTCATGCTACTAGAGAAGCGGTCGGTACAAACTTGCCATTACAACTTGGCTTTTCA
ACCGGTGTTAATTTGGTTGCTGTTCCTACAGGGTATGTCGACACTCCAAACAACACGGATTTCTCTCGAG
TGTCCGCCAAGCCACCACCTGGTGATCAATTCAAACACTTGATCCCGCTCATGTACAAGGGTTTGCCTTG
GAACGTTGTCAGAATTAAAATAGTACAAATGTTATCTGATACTTTGAAGAATCTGAGTGACAGAGTTGTC
TTCGTCCTTTGGGCTCACGGTTTTGAGCTAACCAGCATGAAGTACTTTGTGAAGATTGGACCAGAACGGA
CTTGTTGCTTGTGTGACAGAAGAGCCACTTGTTTCTCCACCGCTAGCGATACATATGCATGTTGGCATCA
TTCTATTGGTTTCGACTACGTTTACAACCCCTTTATGATCGACGTTCAACAGTGGGGTTTCACCGGTAAT
TTGCAATCGAACCACGACTTGTATTGTCAAGTTCACGGCAATGCTCACGTGGCTTCATGCGATGCTATTA
TGACAAGGTGTTTAGCCGTCCATGAATGTTTCGTTAAAAGAGTAGACTGGACTATCGAATACCCAATTAT
CGGTGATGAACTCAAGATTAACGCTGCCTGTAGAAAGGTCCAACATATGGTTGTAAAGGCAGCTCTATTA
GCTGACAAATTTCCAGTTTTGCACGATATAGGGAATCCAAAGGCCATAAAGTGTGTTCCACAAGCTGACG
TCGAATGGAAATTCTACGATGCGCAACCCTGCTCTGATAAAGCTTATAAGATCGAGGAATTGTTTTACTC
TTACGCTACCCACTCCGATAAGTTCACTGACGGTGTGTGTCTTTTCTGGAACTGCAATGTTGATAGATAT
CCAGCAAACTCCATCGTTTGTAGATTCGACACGCGAGTCTTGAGCAACTTGAACTTACCAGGTTGTGATG
GTGGTTCCTTGTACGTCAATAAACATGCATTTCACACTCCCGCTTTCGACAAGTCTGCTTTTGTTAATTT
AAAGCAATTGCCTTTTTTCTATTACTCTGATAGTCCATGCGAATCTCATGGTAAGCAAGTCGTTTCCGAC
ATTGATTACGTACCACTGAAGTCAGCCACCTGTATAACAAGATGTAACCTTGGAGGTGCTGTCTGCCGCC
ACCATGCTAACGAGTACAGACTATACTTGGATGCCTATAACATGATGATTTCAGCCGGTTTCTCTTTATG
GGTTTACAAGCAGTTTGACACTTACAACTTGTGGAACACCTTCACGCGTTTGCAACTCGTGCCGAGAGGT
TCTTGGAGCCATCCGCAGTTTGAAAAATAAACAGGCCCCTTTTCCTTTGTCGATATCATGTAATTAGTTA
TGTCACGCTTACATTCACGCCCTCCTCCCACATCCGCTCTAACCGAAAAGGAAGGAGTTAGACAACCTGA
AGTCTAGGTCCCTATTTATTTTTTTTAATAGTTATGTTAGTATTAAGAACGTTATTTATATTTCAAATTT
TTCTTTTTTTTCTGTACAAAGCGGCCGCCGAACCACTAGTGCACTGCAGTACACGGTTTCCTTGAAATTT
TTTTGATTCGGTAATCTCCGAACAGAAGGAAGAACGAAGGAAGGAGCACAGACTTAGATTGGTATATATA
CGCATATGTAGTGTTGAAGAAACATGAAATTGCCCAGTATTCTTAACCCAACTGCACAGAACAAAAACGT
GCAGGAAACGAAGATAAATCATGTCGAAAGCTACATATAAGGAACGTGCTGCTACTCATCCTAGTCCTGT
TGCTGCCAAGCTATTTAATATCATGCACGAAAAGCAAACAAACTTGTGTGCTTCATTGGATGTTCGTACC
ACCAAGGAATTACTGGAGTTAGTTGAAGCATTAGGTCCCAAAATTTGTTTACTAAAAACACATGTGGATA
TCTTGACTGATTTTTCCATGGAGGGCACAGTTAAGCCGCTAAAGGCATTATCCGCCAAGTACAATTTTTT
ACTCTTCGAGGACAGAAAATTTGCTGACATTGGTAATACAGTCAAATTGCAGTACTCTGCGGGTGTATAC
AGAATAGCAGAATGGGCAGACATTACGAATGCACACGGTGTGGTGGGCCCAGGTATTGTTAGCGGTTTGA
AGCAGGCGGCAGAAGAAGTAACAAAGGAACCTAGAGGCCTTTTGATGTTAGCAGAATTGTCATGCAAGGG
CTCCCTATCTACTGGAGAATATACTAAGGGTACTGTTGACATTGCGAAGAGCGACAAAGATTTTGTTATC
GGCTTTATTGCTCAAAGAGACATGGGTGGAAGAGATGAAGGTTACGATTGGTTGATTATGACACCCGGTG
TGGGTTTAGATGACAAGGGAGATGCATTGGGTCAACAGTATAGAACCGTGGATGATGTGGTTTCTACAGG
ATCTGACATTATTATTGTTGGAAGAGGACTATTTGCAAAGGGAAGGGATGCTAAGGTAGAGGGTGAACGT
TACAGAAAAGCAGGCTGGGAAGCATATTTGAGAAGATGCGGCCAGCAAAACTAAAAAACTGTATTATAAG
TAAATGCATGTATACTAAACTCACAAATTAGAGCTTCAATTTAATTATATCAGTTATTACCCGAGTAACG
AAGCATCTGTGCTTCATTTTGTAGAACAAAAATGCAACGCGAGAGCGCTAATTTTTCAAACAAAGAATCT
GAGCTGCATTTTTACAGAACAGAAATGCAACGCGAAAGCGCTATTTTACCAACGAAGAATCTGTGCTTCA
TTTTTGTAAAACAAAAATGCAACGCGAGAGCGCTAATTTTTCAAACAAAGAATCTGAGCTGCATTTTTAC
AGAACAGAAATGCAACGCGAGAGCGCTATTTTACCAACAAAGAATCTATACTTCTTTTTTGTTCTACAAA
AATGCATCCCGAGAGCGCTATTTTTCTAACAAAGCATCTTAGATTACTTTTTTTCTCCTTTGTGCGCTCT
ATAATGCAGTCTCTTGATAACTTTTTGCACTGTAGGTCCGTTAAGGTTAGAAGAAGGCTACTTTGGTGTC
TATTTTCTCTTCCATAAAAAAAGCCTGACTCCACTTCCCGCGTTTACTGATTACTAGCGAAGCTGCGGGT
GCATTTTTTCAAGATAAAGGCATCCCCGATTATATTCTATACCGATGTGGATTGCGCATACTTTGTGAAC
AGAAAGTGATAGCGTTGATGATTCTTCATTGGTCAGAAAATTATGAACGGTTTCTTCTATTTTGTCTCTA
TATACTACGTATAGGAAATGTTTACATTTTCGTATTGTTTTCGATTCACTCTATGAATAGTTCTTACTAC
AATTTTTTTGTCTAAAGAGTAATACTAGAGATAAACATAAAAAATGTAGAGGTCGAGTTTAGATGCAAGT
TCAAGGAGCGAAAGGTGGATGGGTAGGTTATATAGGGATATAGCACAGAGATATATAGCAAAGAGATACT
TTTGAGCAATGTTTGTGGAAGCGGTATTCGCAATATTTTAGTAGCTCGTTACAGTCCGGTGCGTTTTTGG
TTTTTTGAAAGTGCGTCATCAGAGCGCTTTTGGTTTTCAAAAGCGCTCTGAAGTTCCTATACTTTCTAGC
TAGAGAATAGGAACTTCCCGAGCGGCCGCGTGTTACAAGCTTGACTCCAGCGTAACTGGACTGCAATCAA
CTCACTGGCTCACCTTCACGGGTGGGCCTTTCTTCGGTAGAAAATCAAAGGATCTTCTTGAGATCCTTTT
TTTCTGCGCGTAATCTGCTGCTTGCAAACAAAAAAACCACCGCTACCAGCGGTGGTTTGTTTGCCGGATC
AAGAGCTACCAACTCTTTTTCCGAGGTAACTGGCTTCAGCAGAGCGCAGATACCAAATACTGTTCTTCTA
GTGTAGCCGTAGTTAGGCCACCACTTCAAGAACTCTGTAGCACCGCCTACATACCTCGCTCTGCTAATCC
TGTTACCAGTGGCTGCTGCCAGTGGCGATAAGTCGTGTCTTACCGGGTTGGACTCAAGACGATAGTTACC
GGATAAGGCGCAGCGGTCGGGCTGAACGGGGGGTTCGTGCACACAGCCCAGCTTGGAGCGAACGACCTAC
ACCGAACTGAGATACCTACAGCGTGAGCTATGAGAAAGCGCCACGCTTCCCGAAGGGAGAAAGGCGGACA
GGTATCCGGTAAGCGGCAGGGTCGGAACAGGAGAGCGCACGAGGGAGCTTCCAGGGGTAAACGCCTGGTA
TCTTTATAGTCCTGTCGGGTTTCGCCACCTCTGACTTGAGCATCGATTTTTGTGATGCTCGTCAGGGGGG
CGGAGCCTATGGAAAAACGCCAGCAACGCAGAAAGGCCCACCCGAAGGTGAGCCAGGTGATTACATTTGG
GCCCTCATCAGAGGTTTTCACCGTCATCACCGAAACGCGCGAGGCAGCTGCGGTAAAGCTCATCAGCGTG
GTCGTGAAGCGATTCACAGATGTCTGCCTGTTCATCCGCGTCCAGCTCGTTGAGTTTCTCCAGAAGCGTT
AATGTCTGGCTTCTGATAAAGCGGGCCATGTTAAGGGCGGTTTTTTCCTGTTTGGTCACTTACCAATGCT
TAATCAGTGAGGCACCTATCTCAGCGATCTGTCTATTTCGTTCATCCATAGTTGCCTGACTCCCCGTCGT
GTAGATAACTACGATGCGGGAGGGCTTACCATCTGGCCCCAGTGCTGCAATGATACCGCGAGACCCACGC
TCACCGGCTCCAGATTTATCAGCAATAAACCAGCCAGCCGGGAGGGCCGAGCGCAGAAGTGATCCTGCAA
CTTTATCCGCCTCCATCCAGTCTATTAATTGTTGCCGGGAAGCTAGAGTAAGTAGTTCGCCAGTTAATAG
TTTGCGCAACGTTGTTGCCATTGCTACAGGCATCGTGGTGTCACGCTCGTCGTTTGGTATGGCTTCATTC
AGCTCCGGTTCCCAACGATCAAGGCGAGTTACATGATCCCCCATGTTGTGCAAAAAAGCGGTTAGCTCCT
TCGGTCCTCCGATCGTTGCCAGAAGTAAGTTGGCCGCAGTGTTATCACTCATGGTTATGGCAGCACTGCA
TAATTCTCTTACTGTCATGCCATCCGTGAGATGCTTTTCTGTGACTGGTGAGTACTCAACCAAGTCATTC
TGAGAATAGTGTATGCGGCGACCGAGTTGCTCTTGCCCGGCGTCAATACGGGATAATACCGCGCCACATA
GCAGAACTTTAAAAGTGCTCATCATTGGAAAACGTTCTTCGGGGCGTAAACTCTCAAGGATCTTACCGCT
GTTGAGATCCAGTTCGATGTAACCCACTCGTGCACCCAACTGATCTTCAGCATCTTTTACTTTCACCAGC
GTTTCTGGGTGAGCAAAAACAGGAAGGCAAAATGCCGCAAAAAAGGGAATAAGGGCGACACGGAAATGTT
GAATACTCATTTTAGCTTCCTTAGCTCCTGAAAATCTCGATAACTCAAAAAATACGCCCGGTAGTGATCT
TATTTCATTATGGTGAAAGTTGGAACCTCTTACGTGCCGATCAAGTCAAAAGCCTCCGGTCGGAGGCTTT
TGACTTTCTGCTATGGAGGTCAGGTATGATTTAAATGGTCAGTTAGA
Features (pLannotate 1.2.2; 13 found; start..end, strand, type, name):
     10..418     +  promoter       TEF1 promoter: S. cerevisiae TEF1; promoter for EF-1α
    435..2015    +  CDS            rep (fragment): R1AB_SARS2 - Experimental evidence at protein level: Swiss-Prot protein existence level 1. [2'-O-methyltransferase]: Methyltransferase that mediates mRNA cap 2'-O-ribose methylation to the 5'-cap structure of viral mRNAs. N7-methyl guanosine cap is a prerequisite for binding of nsp16. Therefore plays an essential role in viral mRNAs cap methylation which is essential to evade immune system. From Severe acute respiratory syndrome coronavirus 2 (2019-nCoV) (SARS-CoV-2).
   2086..2258    +  terminator     CYC1 terminator (fragment): S. cerevisiae CYC1; transcription terminator for CYC1
   2294..2470    +  promoter       URA3 promoter (fragment): S. cerevisiae URA3
   2471..3274    +  CDS            URA3: orotidine-5'-phosphate decarboxylase, required for uracil biosynthesis; S. cerevisiae URA3; yeast auxotrophic marker, counterselectable with 5-fluoroorotic acid (5-FOA)
   3357..4339    -  rep_origin     2μ ori: yeast 2μ plasmid origin of replication
   4417..4446    +  terminator     T3Te terminator: phage T3 early transcription terminator
   4468..5055    +  rep_origin     ori: high-copy-number ColE1/pMB1/pBR322/pUC origin of replication
   5067..5094    -  terminator     T7Te terminator: phage T7 early transcription terminator
   5118..5309    -  CDS            rop: Rop protein, which maintains plasmids at low copy number; rop
   5310..6170    -  CDS            AmpR: β-lactamase; bla; confers resistance to ampicillin, carbenicillin, and related antibiotics
   6171..6273    -  promoter       cat promoter: promoter of the E. coli cat gene encoding chloramphenicol acetyltransferase
   6274..6305    -  terminator     tonB terminator: bidirectional E. coli tonB-P14 transcription terminator
