[The description below was written by a language model from this plasmid's Addgene catalogue record, the feature table of its GenBank file and pLannotate feature annotations shown in this document.]
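Description:
pGBW-m4046224 is an episomal yeast expression plasmid of about 6.3 kb, built as an E. coli/Saccharomyces cerevisiae shuttle vector. In bacteria it replicates from a ColE1/pUC-type origin and is selected with ampicillin through a beta-lactamase gene that the annotation places downstream of a cat promoter. A rop gene is also annotated next to AmpR, although the catalogue lists the plasmid as high copy. Short phage T3Te and T7Te terminators flank the bacterial origin, and a tonB terminator sits beyond the resistance cassette, presumably insulating these modules from transcriptional read-through. In yeast, the 2μ origin supports multicopy maintenance. URA3, with its own promoter, allows selection in ura3 strains on medium lacking uracil and counterselection with 5-FOA.

The payload is a synthetic open reading frame of roughly 1.6 kb encoding the SARS-CoV-2 3'-to-5' exonuclease, a mature product of the ORF1ab replicase polyprotein, recoded for S. cerevisiae codon usage. The automated annotation recognises this region only as a fragment of the replicase polyprotein, and the 2'-O-methyltransferase text attached to that hit is generic to the polyprotein entry rather than a description of this insert. Expression is driven by the constitutive TEF1 promoter and terminated by the CYC1 terminator. The coding sequence runs directly into a backbone-encoded thrombin cleavage site followed by a Strep-tag II, so the protein can be captured on Strep-Tactin resin and the C-terminal tag then removed by protease. The plasmid belongs to a set of tagged SARS-CoV-2 constructs for expression and purification in yeast. The depositor notes that the sequencing used for quality control may not cover the entire plasmid.
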