Addgene plasmid #149107: pGBW-m4046224
Purpose: Yeast Expression plasmid for SARS-CoV-2 3'-to-5' exonuclease
Depositing lab: Ginkgo Bioworks & Benjie Chen. Depositing organization: Ginkgo Bioworks.
Backbone
  Vector backbone: AmpR; 2u URA3
  Backbone size w/o insert (bp): 4078
  Vector type: Yeast Expression
  Selectable markers: URA3
Growth in bacteria
  Bacterial resistance: Ampicillin, 100 μg/mL
  Growth temperature: 37°C
  Growth strain: DH5alpha
  Copy number: High Copy
Gene/Insert
  Gene/Insert name: SARS-CoV-2 3'-to-5' exonuclease
  Species: S. cerevisiae (budding yeast); Severe acute respiratory syndrome coronavirus 2
  Insert size (bp): 1580
  Mutation: Saccharomyces cerevisiae recode 1
  Entrez Gene: ORF1ab (a.k.a. GU280_gp01)
  Promoter: pTEF1
  Tag / fusion protein: Cleavable thrombin;StrepII (C terminal on backbone)
  Cloning method: Unknown
Resource information
  A portion of this plasmid was derived from a plasmid made by: GinkgoBioworks
Depositor comments: NCBI Reference Sequence: YP_009725309.1. Created by gene synthesis with Not1 site. NGS used for QC was performed by Ginkgo and may not fully cover the entire plasmid.
How to cite: pGBW-m4046224 was a gift from Ginkgo Bioworks & Benjie Chen (Addgene plasmid # 149107 ; http://n2t.net/addgene:149107 ; RRID:Addgene_149107)
